Addgene plasmid #214515: AiP1671 - pAAV-AiE2351m-minBG-SYFP2-WPRE-BGHpA
Purpose: AiE2351m is an enhancer sequence, designed to drive AAV-mediated transgene expression in specific populations of brain cells
Depositing lab: Allen Institute for Brain Science & Bosiljka Tasic. Depositing organization: Allen Institute. Publication: A suite of enhancer AAVs and transgenic mouse lines for genetic access to cortical cell types. Ben-Simon Y, Hooper M, Narayan S, Daigle TL, Dwivedi D, Way SW, Oster A, Stafford DA, Mich JK, Taormina MJ, Martinez RA, Opitz-Araya X, Roth JR, Alexander JR, Allen S, Amster A, Arbuckle J, Ayala A, Baker PM, Bakken TE, Barcelli T, Barta S, Bendrick J, Bertagnolli D, Bielstein C, Bishwakarma P, Bowlus J, Boyer G, Brouner K, Casian B, Casper T, Chakka AB, Chakrabarty R, Chance RK, Chavan S, Clark M, Colbert K, Collman F, Daniel S, Departee M, DiValentin P, Donadio N, Dotson N, Egdorf T, Fliss T, Gabitto M, Garcia J, Gary A, Gasperini M, Gloe J, Goldy J, Gore BB, Graybuck L, Greisman N, Haeseleer F, Halterman C, Haradon Z, Hastings SD, Helback O, Ho W, Hockemeyer D, Huang C, Huff S, Hunker A, Johansen N, Jones D, Juneau Z, Kalmbach B, Kannan M, Khem S, Kussick E, Kutsal R, Larsen R, Lee C, Lee AY, Leibly M, Lenz GH, Li S, Liang E, Lusk N, Madigan Z, Malloy J, Malone J, McCue R, Melchor J, Mollenkopf T, Moosman S, Morin E, Newman D, Ng L, Ngo K, Omstead V, Otto S, Oyama A, Pena N, Pham T, Phillips E, Pom CA, Potekhina L, Ransford S, Ray PL, Rette D, Reynoldson C, Rimorin C, Rocha D, Ruiz A, Sanchez REA, Sawyer L, Sedeno-Cortes A, Sevigny JP, Shapovalova N, Shepard N, Shulga L, Sigler AR, Siverts L, Soliman S, Somasundaram S, Staats B, Stewart K, Szelenyi E, Tieu M, Trader C, Tran A, van Velthoven CTJ, Walker M, Wang Y, Weed N, Wirthlin M, Wood T, Wynalda B, Yao Z, Zhou T, Ariza J, Dee N, Reding M, Ronellenfitch K, Mufti S, Sunkin SM, Smith KA, Esposito L, Waters J, Thyagarajan B, Yao S, Lein ES, Zeng H, Levi BP, Ngai J, Ting JT, Tasic B. Cell. 2025 May 16:S0092-8674(25)00513-6. doi: 10.1016/j.cell.2025.05.002. PubMed 40403729.
Backbone
  Vector backbone: pAAV2
  Vector type: AAV
Growth in bacteria
  Bacterial resistance: Ampicillin, 100 μg/mL
  Growth temperature: 37°C
  Growth strain: NEB Stable
  Copy number: High Copy
Gene/Insert
  Gene/Insert name: SYFP2
  Species: Synthetic
  Promoter: minBG
  Cloning method: Gibson Cloning
Terms and licenses: Academic/Nonprofit Terms; Industry Terms: Not Available to Industry
Depositor comments: 5' Cloning Site: SgrAI (destroyed), 3' Cloning Site: SgrAI (destroyed). Please visit https://doi.org/10.1101/2024.06.10.597244 for bioRxiv preprint.
How to cite: AiP1671 - pAAV-AiE2351m-minBG-SYFP2-WPRE-BGHpA was a gift from Allen Institute for Brain Science & Bosiljka Tasic (Addgene plasmid # 214515 ; http://n2t.net/addgene:214515 ; RRID:Addgene_214515)
