[The description below was written by a language model from this plasmid's Addgene catalogue record and pLannotate feature annotations shown in this document.]
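Description:
AiP1671 - pAAV-AiE2351m-minBG-SYFP2-WPRE-BGHpA is an AAV transfer plasmid built on a pAAV2 backbone, about 5 kb in size, intended for packaging a reporter cassette into recombinant adeno-associated virus for delivery to brain tissue. In bacteria it is maintained through a high-copy ColE1/pUC-type origin and selected with ampicillin via the β-lactamase gene and its native promoter. The backbone also carries an f1 phage origin and small remnants of the pBR322 bom and rop regions. AAV2 inverted terminal repeats flank the expression cassette and supply the cis signals for genome replication and encapsidation. The annotation detects one full-length ITR downstream of the cassette, while the upstream ITR is picked up only as short fragments, which is common for these structured, recombination-prone repeats.

The payload places the enhancer AiE2351m upstream of the minBG minimal promoter. In this arrangement, a minimal promoter with little activity of its own depends on the enhancer to determine where transcription occurs. Neither the enhancer nor minBG appears in the automated feature table, but they presumably occupy the unannotated region ahead of the coding sequence. The record does not state which cell populations the enhancer targets or its genomic origin. The reporter is SYFP2, a rapidly maturing monomeric yellow fluorescent protein derived from Aequorea victoria. It is followed by a WPRE, annotated as two fragments, which enhances transcript stability and expression, and by the bovine growth hormone polyadenylation signal. The enhancer was inserted by Gibson assembly at an SgrAI site that was destroyed in the process. The construct is used to label specific populations of brain cells by enhancer-driven fluorescence and forms part of a larger enhancer AAV collection for genetic access to cortical cell types.
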