Features (pLannotate 1.2.2; 14 found; start..end, strand, type, name):
    538..1254    +  CDS            SYFP2: SYFP2 is a basic (constitutively fluorescent) yellow fluorescent protein published in 2006, derived from Aequorea victoria. It is reported to be a very rapidly-maturing monomer with moderate acid sensitivity.
   1294..1451    +  misc_feature   WPRE (fragment): woodchuck hepatitis virus posttranscriptional regulatory element
   1457..1537    +  misc_feature   WPRE (fragment): woodchuck hepatitis virus posttranscriptional regulatory element
   1554..1665    +  polyA_signal   bGH poly(A) signal: bovine growth hormone polyadenylation signal
   1783..1923    +  repeat_region  AAV2 ITR: inverted terminal repeat of adeno-associated virus serotype 2 inverted
   1928..1979    -  misc_feature   bom (fragment): basis of mobility region from pBR322
   1998..2453    +  rep_origin     f1 ori (sequence partly withheld): f1 bacteriophage origin of replication; arrow indicates direction of (+) strand synthesis
   2454..2503    -  misc_feature   bom (fragment): basis of mobility region from pBR322
   2605..2640    -  CDS            rop (fragment): Rop protein, which maintains plasmids at low copy number; rop
   2735..2839    +  promoter       AmpR promoter: bla
   2840..3700    +  CDS            AmpR: β-lactamase; bla; confers resistance to ampicillin, carbenicillin, and related antibiotics
   3871..4459    +  rep_origin     ori: high-copy-number ColE1/pMB1/pBR322/pUC origin of replication
   4532..4559    +  repeat_region  AAV2 ITR (fragment): inverted terminal repeat of adeno-associated virus serotype 2 inverted
   4588..4615    +  repeat_region  AAV2 ITR (fragment): inverted terminal repeat of adeno-associated virus serotype 2 inverted
>Addgene plasmid #214515 | AiP1671 - pAAV-AiE2351m-minBG-SYFP2-WPRE-BGHpA | addgene full sequence | sequence record 432546 | Addgene NGS Result
AATACATAGACCACAAAAGCACCTTTTTTTAAAATTTTGATTTAAGGAAAATAGCTGCCCCAAAATATAC
CAAATCACAAGTTGACACCCCAATATGCCAAGAATTTCTGCAAAGCAAAGGAAGTAAGTAGACAGTTTAC
CAAAAGGAAAAATGGATAAAATGTATTTTAAAAGACTTTTTAAAATAGTATTCCAAGAAATGCAAACTGA
AGTTAAGATTTCTTGTAATTTTATTACTAAACATTGTAAGTGTGTGCTCCAAGTGCCATGACTAGCACTG
TGAGGTAGGTAAGCCTGCAGCCTAAGATGGAAAGCGATCTCACCCCCTTTCTACTCTGTCCTGTAGTCAC
TTACTAAATTCCTTTGACTCTGTAGTTCCACGGCTGAAGACATTATCCTCAGGGCACAGGCTGGCAGATA
AAAGAGCCACAGGGCTCGGAGCTCGGGCTGGGCATAAAAGTCAGGGCAGAGCCATCTATTGCTTACATTT
GCTTCTGGGATCCAGATCTTTCGAAGCTAGCGCTACCGGTCGCCACCATGGTGAGCAAGGGCGAGGAGCT
GTTCACCGGGGTGGTGCCCATCCTGGTCGAGCTGGACGGCGACGTAAACGGCCACAAGTTCAGCGTGTCC
GGCGAGGGCGAGGGCGATGCCACCTACGGCAAGCTGACCCTGAAGCTGATCTGCACCACCGGCAAGCTGC
CCGTGCCCTGGCCCACCCTCGTGACCACCCTGGGCTACGGCGTGCAGTGCTTCGCCCGCTACCCCGACCA
CATGAAGCAGCACGACTTCTTCAAGTCCGCCATGCCCGAAGGCTACGTCCAGGAGCGCACCATCTTCTTC
AAGGACGACGGCAACTACAAGACCCGCGCCGAGGTGAAGTTCGAGGGCGACACCCTGGTGAACCGCATCG
AGCTGAAGGGCATCGACTTCAAGGAGGACGGCAACATCCTGGGGCACAAGCTGGAGTACAACTACAACAG
CCACAACGTCTATATCACCGCCGACAAGCAGAAGAACGGCATCAAGGCCAACTTCAAGATCCGCCACAAC
ATCGAGGACGGCGGCGTGCAGCTCGCCGACCACTACCAGCAGAACACCCCCATCGGCGACGGCCCCGTGC
TGCTGCCCGACAACCACTACCTGAGCTACCAGTCCAAGCTGAGCAAAGACCCCAACGAGAAGCGCGATCA
CATGGTCCTGCTGGAGTTCGTGACCGCCGCCGGGATCACTCTCGGCATGGACGAGCTGTACAAGTAAGTC
GACGGCGCGCCGCGGCCGCGAATTCGATATCATAATCAACCTCTGGATTACAAAATTTGTGAAAGATTGA
CTGGTATTCTTAACTATGTTGCTCCTTTTACGCTATGTGGATACGCTGCTTTAATGCCTTTGTATCATGC
TATTGCTTCCCGTATGGCTTTCATTTTCTCCTCCTTGTATAAATCCTGGTTAGTTCTTGCCACGGCGGAA
CTCATCGCCGCCTGCCTTGCCCGCTGCTGGACAGGGGCTCGGCTGTTGGGCACTGACAATTCCGTGGCTC
GAGAGATCTTCGACTGTGCCTTCTAGTTGCCAGCCATCTGTTGTTTGCCCCTCCCCCGTGCCTTCCTTGA
CCCTGGAAGGTGCCACTCCCACTGTCCTTTCCTAATAAAATGAGGAAATTGCATCGCATTGTCTGAGTAG
GTGTCATTCTATTCTGGGGGGTGGGGTGGGGCAGGACAGCAAGGGGGAGGATTGGGAAGACAATAGCAGG
CATGAGATCTCACGTGCGGACCGAGCGGCCGCAGGAACCCCTAGTGATGGAGTTGGCCACTCCCTCTCTG
CGCGCTCGCTCGCTCACTGAGGCCGGGCGACCAAAGGTCGCCCGACGCCCGGGCTTTGCCCGGGCGGCCT
CAGTGAGCGAGCGAGCGCGCAGCTGCCTGCAGGGGCGCCTGATGCGGTATTTTCTCCTTACGCATCTGTG
CGGTATTTCACACCGCATA
[95 nt withheld, positions 1980-2074]
T
[46 nt withheld, positions 2076-2121]
C
[141 nt withheld, positions 2123-2263]
CCTTTGACGTTGGAGTCCACGTTCTTT
[37 nt withheld, positions 2291-2327]
ACTCTATCTCGGGCTATTCTTTTGATTTATAAGGGATTTTGCCGATTTCGGTCTATTGGTTAAAAAATGA
GCTGATTTAACAAAAATTTAACGCGAATTTTAACAAAATATTAACGTTTACAATTTTATGGTGCACTCTC
AGTACAATCTGCTCTGATGCCGCATAGTTAAGCCAGCCCCGACACCCGCCAACACCCGCTGACGCGCCCT
GACGGGCTTGTCTGCTCCCGGCATCCGCTTACAGACAAGCTGTGACCGTCTCCGGGAGCTGCATGTGTCA
GAGGTTTTCACCGTCATCACCGAAACGCGCGAGACGAAAGGGCCTCGTGATACGCCTATTTTTATAGGTT
AATGTCATGATAATAATGGTTTCTTAGACGTCAGGTGGCACTTTTCGGGGAAATGTGCGCGGAACCCCTA
TTTGTTTATTTTTCTAAATACATTCAAATATGTATCCGCTCATGAGACAATAACCCTGATAAATGCTTCA
ATAATATTGAAAAAGGAAGAGTATGAGTATTCAACATTTCCGTGTCGCCCTTATTCCCTTTTTTGCGGCA
TTTTGCCTTCCTGTTTTTGCTCACCCAGAAACGCTGGTGAAAGTAAAAGATGCTGAAGATCAGTTGGGTG
CACGAGTGGGTTACATCGAACTGGATCTCAACAGCGGTAAGATCCTTGAGAGTTTTCGCCCCGAAGAACG
TTTTCCAATGATGAGCACTTTTAAAGTTCTGCTATGTGGCGCGGTATTATCCCGTATTGACGCCGGGCAA
GAGCAACTCGGTCGCCGCATACACTATTCTCAGAATGACTTGGTTGAGTACTCACCAGTCACAGAAAAGC
ATCTTACGGATGGCATGACAGTAAGAGAATTATGCAGTGCTGCCATAACCATGAGTGATAACACTGCGGC
CAACTTACTTCTGACAACGATCGGAGGACCGAAGGAGCTAACCGCTTTTTTGCACAACATGGGGGATCAT
GTAACTCGCCTTGATCGTTGGGAACCGGAGCTGAATGAAGCCATACCAAACGACGAGCGTGACACCACGA
TGCCTGTAGCAATGGCAACAACGTTGCGCAAACTATTAACTGGCGAACTACTTACTCTAGCTTCCCGGCA
ACAATTAATAGACTGGATGGAGGCGGATAAAGTTGCAGGACCACTTCTGCGCTCGGCCCTTCCGGCTGGC
TGGTTTATTGCTGATAAATCTGGAGCCGGTGAGCGTGGGTCTCGCGGTATCATTGCAGCACTGGGGCCAG
ATGGTAAGCCCTCCCGTATCGTAGTTATCTACACGACGGGGAGTCAGGCAACTATGGATGAACGAAATAG
ACAGATCGCTGAGATAGGTGCCTCACTGATTAAGCATTGGTAACTGTCAGACCAAGTTTACTCATATATA
CTTTAGATTGATTTAAAACTTCATTTTTAATTTAAAAGGATCTAGGTGAAGATCCTTTTTGATAATCTCA
TGACCAAAATCCCTTAACGTGAGTTTTCGTTCCACTGAGCGTCAGACCCCGTAGAAAAGATCAAAGGATC
TTCTTGAGATCCTTTTTTTCTGCGCGTAATCTGCTGCTTGCAAACAAAAAAACCACCGCTACCAGCGGTG
GTTTGTTTGCCGGATCAAGAGCTACCAACTCTTTTTCCGAAGGTAACTGGCTTCAGCAGAGCGCAGATAC
CAAATACTGTTCTTCTAGTGTAGCCGTAGTTAGGCCACCACTTCAAGAACTCTGTAGCACCGCCTACATA
CCTCGCTCTGCTAATCCTGTTACCAGTGGCTGCTGCCAGTGGCGATAAGTCGTGTCTTACCGGGTTGGAC
TCAAGACGATAGTTACCGGATAAGGCGCAGCGGTCGGGCTGAACGGGGGGTTCGTGCACACAGCCCAGCT
TGGAGCGAACGACCTACACCGAACTGAGATACCTACAGCGTGAGCTATGAGAAAGCGCCACGCTTCCCGA
AGGGAGAAAGGCGGACAGGTATCCGGTAAGCGGCAGGGTCGGAACAGGAGAGCGCACGAGGGAGCTTCCA
GGGGGAAACGCCTGGTATCTTTATAGTCCTGTCGGGTTTCGCCACCTCTGACTTGAGCGTCGATTTTTGT
GATGCTCGTCAGGGGGGCGGAGCCTATGGAAAAACGCCAGCAACGCGGCCTTTTTACGGTTCCTGGCCTT
TTGCTGGCCTTTTGCTCACATGTCCTGCAGGCAGCTGCGCGCTCGCTCGCTCACTGAGGCCGCCCGGGCG
TCGGGCGACCTTTGGTCGCCCGGCCTCAGTGAGCGAGCGAGCGCGCAGAGAGGGAGTGGCCAACTCCATC
ACTAGGGGTTCCTGCGGCCGCACGCGTTGTAAGAGTAATAATCGAGTAATAAATGTTTCTATGAAAGTTA
CCCACTTTGGTGTGGTGGCATATGACTGTGATCCCACCACTTGGGAGGCAGAGAAAAAAGAATTGTGAGT
CTGAAGACAGTTTGGATTATATAAGTTAGACTCTATCCTCAAAATGCCTAGGGGAAAGGAAAGAACATAC
AGAATTAGTCTTTGTCTCAAACAATGTCGCTGTGTACTTACATAAACTAGAGTTTAATAAAAACTTAGAA
GAAAACAGGGTGAAGAAGTGATATAATTTGGTTTCTGTCATATAAAAGCTACAGAAAATGGTGCAGAGAA
AGAGACCAGCAAACTTAGTTTTAAAAAGTA
